Addgene plasmid #73984: CAG-mCherry-RORbshRNA2
Purpose: RORb shRNA2 (mir155 backbone) was inserted into the 3'UTR of mCherry.
Depositing lab: Connie Cepko. Depositing organization: Harvard Medical School. Publication: A gene regulatory network controls the binary fate decision of rod and bipolar cells in the vertebrate retina. Wang S, Sengel C, Emerson MM, Cepko CL. Dev Cell. 2014 Sep 8;30(5):513-27. doi: 10.1016/j.devcel.2014.07.018. Epub 2014 Aug 21. PubMed 25155555.
Backbone
  Vector backbone: pCAG-mCherry
  Backbone size w/o insert (bp): 5568
  Total vector size (bp): 5632
  Vector type: Mammalian Expression
Growth in bacteria
  Bacterial resistance: Ampicillin, 100 μg/mL
  Growth temperature: 37°C
  Growth strain: DH5alpha
  Copy number: Unknown
Gene/Insert
  Gene/Insert name: shRNA that targets the mouse RORb gene
  gRNA/shRNA sequence: tctgacacagctccatgaag
  Species: M. musculus (mouse)
  Promoter: CAG
  Cloning method: Gibson Cloning
  Sequencing primers: 5′ caccatcgtggaacagtacg
Terms and licenses: Academic/Nonprofit Terms; Industry Terms: Not Available to Industry
Depositor comments: The shRNA cassette was obtained via the BLOCK-iTTM PolII miR RNAi Express (Life Technologies).
How to cite: CAG-mCherry-RORbshRNA2 was a gift from Connie Cepko (Addgene plasmid # 73984 ; http://n2t.net/addgene:73984 ; RRID:Addgene_73984)
