[The description below was written by a language model from this plasmid's Addgene catalogue record and pLannotate feature annotations shown in this document.]
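Description:
CAG-mCherry-RORbshRNA2 is a 5,632 bp mammalian expression plasmid built on the pCAG-mCherry backbone. It combines a red fluorescent reporter with an RNA interference cassette directed against the mouse RORb gene. It is propagated in E. coli through a high-copy ColE1/pUC-type origin and selected with ampicillin via the AmpR (β-lactamase) gene and its native promoter. The backbone also carries remnants of lac regulatory sequences, an SV40 origin of replication and an SV40 poly(A) signal. No mammalian selection marker is annotated.

A single Pol II transcription unit is driven by the composite CAG promoter, annotated here as the CMV immediate-early enhancer, the chicken β-actin promoter and a chimeric β-actin/β-globin intron, which together give strong, broadly active expression. This unit encodes mCherry. Immediately downstream of the coding sequence, in the 3′ UTR, sits a short hairpin flanked by 5′ and 3′ sequences from mouse miR-155, followed by rabbit β-globin sequence and its polyadenylation signal. The short "HBB" coding fragment in the feature table most likely reflects this β-globin 3′ region rather than an expressed protein. The hairpin cassette came from a commercial Pol II miR RNAi system and was inserted by Gibson assembly. Because the hairpin sits in a microRNA scaffold, it can be processed from the same transcript that encodes mCherry, so red fluorescence marks the cells expressing the knockdown construct.

The associated publication concerns the gene regulatory network governing the choice between rod and bipolar cell fates in the vertebrate retina. This suggests the plasmid was used to knock down RORb in labelled retinal cells, although the record does not state the delivery method.
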