Features (pLannotate 1.2.2; 19 found; start..end, strand, type, name):
      4..383     +  enhancer       CMV enhancer: human cytomegalovirus immediate early enhancer
    386..661     +  promoter       chicken β-actin promoter: No description available
    662..1670    +  intron         chimeric intron: chimera between introns from chicken β-actin and rabbit β-globin
   1725..2432    +  CDS            mCherry: mCherry is a basic (constitutively fluorescent) red fluorescent protein published in 2004, derived from Discosoma sp.. It is reported to be a very rapidly-maturing monomer with low acid sensitivity.
   2441..2467    +  ncRNA          5' miR-155: sequence upstream of the precursor of mouse miR-155 microRNA (Uva et al., 2013) miRNA
   2531..2569    +  ncRNA          3' miR-155 (fragment): sequence downstream of the precursor of mouse miR-155 microRNA (Uva et al., 2013) miRNA
   2577..2648    +  CDS            HBB (fragment): HBB_PONPY - Experimental evidence at transcript level: Swiss-Prot protein existence level 2. Involved in oxygen transport from the lung to the various peripheral tissues. From Pongo pygmaeus (Bornean orangutan).
   2719..2774    +  polyA_signal   β-globin poly(A) signal: rabbit β-globin polyadenylation signal (Gil and Proudfoot, 1987)
   3159..3175    -  protein_bind   lac operator: The lac repressor binds to the lac operator to inhibit transcription in E. coli. This inhibition can be relieved by adding lactose or isopropyl-β-D-thiogalactopyranoside (IPTG). lac repressor encoded by lacI
   3183..3213    -  promoter       lac promoter: promoter for the E. coli lac operon
   3228..3249    -  protein_bind   CAP binding site: CAP binding activates transcription in the presence of cAMP. E. coli catabolite activator protein
   3262..3301    -  CDS            lacI (fragment): lac repressor; lacI; The lac repressor binds to the lac operator to inhibit transcription in E. coli. This inhibition can be relieved by adding lactose or isopropyl-β-D-thiogalactopyranoside (IPTG).
   3308..3330    +  promoter       SV40 promoter (fragment): SV40 enhancer and early promoter
   3354..3489    +  rep_origin     SV40 ori: SV40 origin of replication
   3509..3643    +  polyA_signal   SV40 poly(A) signal: SV40 polyadenylation signal
   3645..3699    -  CDS            lacI (fragment): lac repressor; lacI; The lac repressor binds to the lac operator to inhibit transcription in E. coli. This inhibition can be relieved by adding lactose or isopropyl-β-D-thiogalactopyranoside (IPTG).
   3882..4470    -  rep_origin     ori: high-copy-number ColE1/pMB1/pBR322/pUC origin of replication
   4641..5501    -  CDS            AmpR: β-lactamase; bla; confers resistance to ampicillin, carbenicillin, and related antibiotics
   5502..5606    -  promoter       AmpR promoter: bla
>Addgene plasmid #73984 | CAG-mCherry-RORbshRNA2 | depositor full sequence | sequence record 139250 | CAG-mCherry-RORbshRNA2
GTCGACATTGATTATTGACTAGTTATTAATAGTAATCAATTACGGGGTCATTAGTTCATAGCCCATATAT
GGAGTTCCGCGTTACATAACTTACGGTAAATGGCCCGCCTGGCTGACCGCCCAACGACCCCCGCCCATTG
ACGTCAATAATGACGTATGTTCCCATAGTAACGCCAATAGGGACTTTCCATTGACGTCAATGGGTGGACT
ATTTACGGTAAACTGCCCACTTGGCAGTACATCAAGTGTATCATATGCCAAGTACGCCCCCTATTGACGT
CAATGACGGTAAATGGCCCGCCTGGCATTATGCCCAGTACATGACCTTATGGGACTTTCCTACTTGGCAG
TACATCTACGTATTAGTCATCGCTATTACCATGGGTCGAGGTGAGCCCCACGTTCTGCTTCACTCTCCCC
ATCTCCCCCCCCTCCCCACCCCCAATTTTGTATTTATTTATTTTTTAATTATTTTGTGCAGCGATGGGGG
CGGGGGGGGGGGGGGCGCGCGCCAGGCGGGGCGGGGCGGGGCGAGGGGCGGGGCGGGGCGAGGCGGAGAG
GTGCGGCGGCAGCCAATCAGAGCGGCGCGCTCCGAAAGTTTCCTTTTATGGCGAGGCGGCGGCGGCGGCG
GCCCTATAAAAAGCGAAGCGCGCGGCGGGCGGGAGTCGCTGCGTTGCCTTCGCCCCGTGCCCCGCTCCGC
GCCGCCTCGCGCCGCCCGCCCCGGCTCTGACTGACCGCGTTACTCCCACAGGTGAGCGGGCGGGACGGCC
CTTCTCCTCCGGGCTGTAATTAGCGCTTGGTTTAATGACGGCTCGTTTCTTTTCTGTGGCTGCGTGAAAG
CCTTAAAGGGCTCCGGGAGGGCCCTTTGTGCGGGGGGGAGCGGCTCGGGGGGTGCGTGCGTGTGTGTGTG
CGTGGGGAGCGCCGCGTGCGGCCCGCGCTGCCCGGCGGCTGTGAGCGCTGCGGGCGCGGCGCGGGGCTTT
GTGCGCTCCGCGTGTGCGCGAGGGGAGCGCGGCCGGGGGCGGTGCCCCGCGGTGCGGGGGGGCTGCGAGG
GGAACAAAGGCTGCGTGCGGGGTGTGTGCGTGGGGGGGTGAGCAGGGGGTGTGGGCGCGGCGGTCGGGCT
GTAACCCCCCCCTGCACCCCCCTCCCCGAGTTGCTGAGCACGGCCCGGCTTCGGGTGCGGGGCTCCGTGC
GGGGCGTGGCGCGGGGCTCGCCGTGCCGGGCGGGGGGTGGCGGCAGGTGGGGGTGCCGGGCGGGGCGGGG
CCGCCTCGGGCCGGGGAGGGCTCGGGGGAGGGGCGCGGCGGCCCCGGAGCGCCGGCGGCTGTCGAGGCGC
GGCGAGCCGCAGCCATTGCCTTTTATGGTAATCGTGCGAGAGGGCGCAGGGACTTCCTTTGTCCCAAATC
TGGCGGAGCCGAAATCTGGGAGGCGCCGCCGCACCCCCTCTAGCGGGCGCGGGCGAAGCGGTGCGGCGCC
GGCAGGAAGGAAATGGGCGGGGAGGGCCTTCGTGCGTCGCCGCGCCGCCGTCCCCTTCTCCATCTCCAGC
CTCGGGGCTGCCGCAGGGGGACGGCTGCCTTCGGGGGGGACGGGGCAGGGCGGGGTTCGGCTTCTGGCGT
GTGACCGGCGGCTCTAGAGCCTCTGCTAACCATGTTCATGCCTTCTTCTTTTTCCTACAGCTCCTGGGCA
ACGTGCTGGTTATTGTGCTGTCTCATCATTTTGGCAAAGAATTGATGGTGAGCAAGGGCGAGGAGGATAA
CATGGCCATCATCAAGGAGTTCATGCGCTTCAAGGTGCACATGGAGGGCTCCGTGAACGGCCACGAGTTC
GAGATCGAGGGCGAGGGCGAGGGCCGCCCCTACGAGGGCACCCAGACCGCCAAGCTGAAGGTGACCAAGG
GTGGCCCCCTGCCCTTCGCCTGGGACATCCTGTCCCCTCAGTTCATGTACGGCTCCAAGGCCTACGTGAA
GCACCCCGCCGACATCCCCGACTACTTGAAGCTGTCCTTCCCCGAGGGCTTCAAGTGGGAGCGCGTGATG
AACTTCGAGGACGGCGGCGTGGTGACCGTGACCCAGGACTCCTCCCTGCAGGACGGCGAGTTCATCTACA
AGGTGAAGCTGCGCGGCACCAACTTCCCCTCCGACGGCCCCGTAATGCAGAAGAAGACCATGGGCTGGGA
GGCCTCCTCCGAGCGGATGTACCCCGAGGACGGCGCCCTGAAGGGCGAGATCAAGCAGAGGCTGAAGCTG
AAGGACGGCGGCCACTACGACGCTGAGGTCAAGACCACCTACAAGGCCAAGAAGCCCGTGCAGCTGCCCG
GCGCCTACAACGTCAACATCAAGTTGGACATCACCTCCCACAACGAGGACTACACCATCGTGGAACAGTA
CGAACGCGCCGAGGGCCGCCACTCCACCGGCGGCATGGACGAGCTGTACAAGTAAGCGGCCTGGAGGCTT
GCTGAAGGCTGTATGCTGTTCTGACACAGCTCCATGAAGGTTTTGGCCACTGACTGACCTTCATGGCTGT
GTCAGAACAGGACACAAGGCCTGTTACTAGCACTCACATGGAACAAATGCGGCCGCACTCCTCAGGTGCA
GGCTGCCTATCAGAAGGTGGTGGCTGGTGTGGCCAATGCCCTGGCTCACAAATACCACTGAGATCTTTTT
CCCTCTGCCAAAAATTATGGGGACATCATGAAGCCCCTTGAGCATCTGACTTCTGGCTAATAAAGGAAAT
TTATTTTCATTGCAATAGTGTGTTGGAATTTTTTGTGTCTCTCACTCGGAAGGACATATGGGAGGGCAAA
TCATTTAAAACATCAGAATGAGTATTTGGTTTAGAGTTTGGCAACATATGCCCATATGCTGGCTGCCATG
AACAAAGGTTGGCTATAAAGAGGTCATCAGTATATGAAACAGCCCCCTGCTGTCCATTCCTTATTCCATA
GAAAAGCCTTGACTTGAGGTTAGATTTTTTTTATATTTTGTTTTGTGTTATTTTTTTCTTTAACATCCCT
AAAATTTTCCTTACATGTTTTACTAGCCAGATTTTTCCTCCTCTCCTGACTACTCCCAGTCATAGCTGTC
CCTCTTCTCTTATGGAGATCCCTCGACCTGCAGCCCAAGCTTGGCGTAATCATGGTCATAGCTGTTTCCT
GTGTGAAATTGTTATCCGCTCACAATTCCACACAACATACGAGCCGGAAGCATAAAGTGTAAAGCCTGGG
GTGCCTAATGAGTGAGCTAACTCACATTAATTGCGTTGCGCTCACTGCCCGCTTTCCAGTCGGGAAACCT
GTCGTGCCAGCGGATCCGCATCTCAATTAGTCAGCAACCATAGTCCCGCCCCTAACTCCGCCCATCCCGC
CCCTAACTCCGCCCAGTTCCGCCCATTCTCCGCCCCATGGCTGACTAATTTTTTTTATTTATGCAGAGGC
CGAGGCCGCCTCGGCCTCTGAGCTATTCCAGAAGTAGTGAGGAGGCTTTTTTGGAGGCCTAGGCTTTTGC
AAAAAGCTAACTTGTTTATTGCAGCTTATAATGGTTACAAATAAAGCAATAGCATCACAAATTTCACAAA
TAAAGCATTTTTTTCACTGCATTCTAGTTGTGGTTTGTCCAAACTCATCAATGTATCTTATCATGTCTGG
ATCCGCTGCATTAATGAATCGGCCAACGCGCGGGGAGAGGCGGTTTGCGTATTGGGCGCTCTTCCGCTTC
CTCGCTCACTGACTCGCTGCGCTCGGTCGTTCGGCTGCGGCGAGCGGTATCAGCTCACTCAAAGGCGGTA
ATACGGTTATCCACAGAATCAGGGGATAACGCAGGAAAGAACATGTGAGCAAAAGGCCAGCAAAAGGCCA
GGAACCGTAAAAAGGCCGCGTTGCTGGCGTTTTTCCATAGGCTCCGCCCCCCTGACGAGCATCACAAAAA
TCGACGCTCAAGTCAGAGGTGGCGAAACCCGACAGGACTATAAAGATACCAGGCGTTTCCCCCTGGAAGC
TCCCTCGTGCGCTCTCCTGTTCCGACCCTGCCGCTTACCGGATACCTGTCCGCCTTTCTCCCTTCGGGAA
GCGTGGCGCTTTCTCAATGCTCACGCTGTAGGTATCTCAGTTCGGTGTAGGTCGTTCGCTCCAAGCTGGG
CTGTGTGCACGAACCCCCCGTTCAGCCCGACCGCTGCGCCTTATCCGGTAACTATCGTCTTGAGTCCAAC
CCGGTAAGACACGACTTATCGCCACTGGCAGCAGCCACTGGTAACAGGATTAGCAGAGCGAGGTATGTAG
GCGGTGCTACAGAGTTCTTGAAGTGGTGGCCTAACTACGGCTACACTAGAAGGACAGTATTTGGTATCTG
CGCTCTGCTGAAGCCAGTTACCTTCGGAAAAAGAGTTGGTAGCTCTTGATCCGGCAAACAAACCACCGCT
GGTAGCGGTGGTTTTTTTGTTTGCAAGCAGCAGATTACGCGCAGAAAAAAAGGATCTCAAGAAGATCCTT
TGATCTTTTCTACGGGGTCTGACGCTCAGTGGAACGAAAACTCACGTTAAGGGATTTTGGTCATGAGATT
ATCAAAAAGGATCTTCACCTAGATCCTTTTAAATTAAAAATGAAGTTTTAAATCAATCTAAAGTATATAT
GAGTAAACTTGGTCTGACAGTTACCAATGCTTAATCAGTGAGGCACCTATCTCAGCGATCTGTCTATTTC
GTTCATCCATAGTTGCCTGACTCCCCGTCGTGTAGATAACTACGATACGGGAGGGCTTACCATCTGGCCC
CAGTGCTGCAATGATACCGCGAGACCCACGCTCACCGGCTCCAGATTTATCAGCAATAAACCAGCCAGCC
GGAAGGGCCGAGCGCAGAAGTGGTCCTGCAACTTTATCCGCCTCCATCCAGTCTATTAATTGTTGCCGGG
AAGCTAGAGTAAGTAGTTCGCCAGTTAATAGTTTGCGCAACGTTGTTGCCATTGCTACAGGCATCGTGGT
GTCACGCTCGTCGTTTGGTATGGCTTCATTCAGCTCCGGTTCCCAACGATCAAGGCGAGTTACATGATCC
CCCATGTTGTGCAAAAAAGCGGTTAGCTCCTTCGGTCCTCCGATCGTTGTCAGAAGTAAGTTGGCCGCAG
TGTTATCACTCATGGTTATGGCAGCACTGCATAATTCTCTTACTGTCATGCCATCCGTAAGATGCTTTTC
TGTGACTGGTGAGTACTCAACCAAGTCATTCTGAGAATAGTGTATGCGGCGACCGAGTTGCTCTTGCCCG
GCGTCAATACGGGATAATACCGCGCCACATAGCAGAACTTTAAAAGTGCTCATCATTGGAAAACGTTCTT
CGGGGCGAAAACTCTCAAGGATCTTACCGCTGTTGAGATCCAGTTCGATGTAACCCACTCGTGCACCCAA
CTGATCTTCAGCATCTTTTACTTTCACCAGCGTTTCTGGGTGAGCASAAACAGGAAGGCAAAATGCCGCA
AAAAAGGGAATAAGGGCGACACGGAAATGTTGAATACTCATACTCTTCCTTTTTCAATATTATTGAAGCA
TTTATCAGGGTTATTGTCTCATGAGCGGATACATATTTGAATGTATTTAGAAAAATAAACAAATAGGGGT
TCCGCGCACATTTCCCCGAAAAGTGCCACCTG
