>Addgene plasmid #73984 | CAG-mCherry-RORbshRNA2 | addgene partial sequence | sequence record 141441 | pCAG-F 5'-GCAACGTGCTGGTTATTGTG-3'
AAGAATTGATGGTGAGCAAGGGCGAGGAGGATAACATGGCCATCATCAAGGAGTTCATGCGCTTCAAGGT
GCACATGGAGGGCTCCGTGAACGGCCACGAGTTCGAGATCGAGGGCGAGGGCGAGGGCCGCCCCTACGAG
GGCACCCAGACCGCCAAGCTGAAGGTGACCAAGGGTGGCCCCCTGCCCTTCGCCTGGGACATCCTGTCCC
CTCAGTTCATGTACGGCTCCAAGGCCTACGTGAAGCACCCCGCCGACATCCCCGACTACTTGAAGCTGTC
CTTCCCCGAGGGCTTCAAGTGGGAGCGCGTGATGAACTTCGAGGACGGCGGCGTGGTGACCGTGACCCAG
GACTCCTCCCTGCAGGACGGCGAGTTCATCTACAAGGTGAAGCTGCGCGGCACCAACTTCCCCTCCGACG
GCCCCGTAATGCAGAAGAAGACCATGGGCTGGGAGGCCTCCTCCGAGCGGATGTACCCCGAGGACGGCGC
CCTGAAGGGCGAGATCAAGCAGAGGCTGAAGCTGAAGGACGGCGGCCACTACGACGCTGAGGTCAAGACC
ACCTACAAGGCCAAGAAGCCCGTGCAGCTGCCCGGCGCCTACAACGTCAACATCAAGTTGGACATCACCT
CCCACAACGAGGACTACACCATCGTGGAACAGTACGAACGCGCCGAGGGCCGCCACTCCACCGGCGGCAT
GGACGAGCTGTACAAGTAAGCGGCCTGGAGGCTTGCTGAAGGCTGTATGCTGTTCTGACACAGCTCCATG
AAGGTTTTGGCCACTGACTGACCTTCATGGCTGTGTCAGAACAGGACACAAGGCCTGTTACTAGCACTCA
CATGGAACAAATGCGGCCGCACTCCTCAGGTGCAGGCTGCCTATCAGAAGGTGGTGGCTGGTGTGGCCAA
TGCCCTGGCTCACAAATACCACTGAGATCTTTTTCCCTCTGCCAAAAATTATGGGGACATCATGAAGCCC
C
