>Addgene plasmid #73984 | CAG-mCherry-RORbshRNA2 | addgene partial sequence | sequence record 141442 | M13pUC-Rev 5'-AGCGGATAACAATTTCACACAGG-3'
CATGATTACGCCAAGCTTGGGCTGCAGGTCGAGGGATCTCCATAAGAGAAGAGGGACAGCTATGACTGGG
AGTAGTCAGGAGAGGAGGAAAAATCTGGCTAGTAAAACATGTAAGGAAAATTTTAGGGATGTTAAAGAAA
AAAATAACACAAAACAAAATATAAAAAAAATCTAACCTCAAGTCAAGGCTTTTCTATGGAATAAGGAATG
GACAGCAGGGGGCTGTTTCATATACTGATGACCTCTTTATAGCCAACCTTTGTTCATGGCAGCCAGCATA
TGGGCATATGTTGCCAAACTCTAAACCAAATACTCATTCTGATGTTTTAAATGATTTGCCCTCCCATATG
TCCTTCCGAGTGAGAGACACAAAAAATTCCAACACACTATTGCAATGAAAATAAATTTCCTTTATTAGCC
AGAAGTCAGATGCTCAAGGGGCTTCATGATGTCCCCATAATTTTTGGCAGAGGGAAAAAGATCTCAGTGG
TATTTGTGAGCCAGGGCATTGGCCACACCAGCCACCACCTTCTGATAGGCAGCCTGCACCTGAGGAGTGC
GGCCGCATTTGTTCCATGTGAGTGCTAGTAACAGGCCTTGTGTCCTGTTCTGACACAGCCATGAAGGTCA
GTCAGTGGCCAAAACCTTCATGGAGCTGTGTCAGAACAGCATACAGCCTTCAGCAAGCCTCCAGGCCGCT
TACTTGTACAGCTCGTCCATGCCGCCGGTGGAGTGGCGGCCCTCGGCGCGTTCGTACTGTTCCACGATGG
TGTAGTCCTCGTTGTGGGAGGTGATGTCCAACTTGATGTTGACGTTGTAGGCGCCGGGCAGCTGCACGGG
CTTCTTGGCCTTGTAGGTGGTCTTGACCTCAGCGTCGTAGTGGCCGCCGTCCTTCAGCTTCAGCCTCTGC
TTGATCTCGCCCTTCAGGGCGCCGTCCTCGGGGTACATCCGCTCGGAGGAGGCCTCCCAGCCCATGGTCT
TCTTCTGCATTACGGGGCCGTCGGAGGGGAAGTTGGTGC
